Addgene plasmid #177964: CoV2-Spike-D614G-Epsilon
Purpose: Transient mammalian expression of codon optimized SARS-CoV-2 Spike protein (Epsilon: S13I, W152C, L452R, D614G)
Depositing lab: Melanie Ott. Depositing organization: J. David Gladstone Institutes. Publication: Transmission, infectivity, and neutralization of a spike L452R SARS-CoV-2 variant. Deng X, Garcia-Knight MA, Khalid MM, Servellita V, Wang C, Morris MK, Sotomayor-Gonzalez A, Glasner DR, Reyes KR, Gliwa AS, Reddy NP, Sanchez San Martin C, Federman S, Cheng J, Balcerek J, Taylor J, Streithorst JA, Miller S, Sreekumar B, Chen PY, Schulze-Gahmen U, Taha TY, Hayashi JM, Simoneau CR, Kumar GR, McMahon S, Lidsky PV, Xiao Y, Hemarajata P, Green NM, Espinosa A, Kath C, Haw M, Bell J, Hacker JK, Hanson C, Wadford DA, Anaya C, Ferguson D, Frankino PA, Shivram H, Lareau LF, Wyman SK, Ott M, Andino R, Chiu CY. Cell. 2021 Jun 24;184(13):3426-3437.e8. doi: 10.1016/j.cell.2021.04.025. Epub 2021 Apr 20. PubMed 33991487.
Backbone
  Vector backbone: pcDNA3.1
  Vector type: Mammalian Expression
Growth in bacteria
  Bacterial resistance: Ampicillin, 100 μg/mL
  Growth temperature: 37°C
  Growth strain: DH5alpha
  Copy number: High Copy
Gene/Insert
  Gene/Insert name: SARS-CoV-2 Spike protein (Epsilon: S13I, W152C, L452R, D614G)
  Species: Other
  Mutation: S13I, W152C, L452R, D614G
  Entrez Gene: S (a.k.a. GU280_gp02, spike glycoprotein)
  Cloning method: Gibson Cloning
Resource information
  A portion of this plasmid was derived from a plasmid made by: Modified from CoV2-Spike-D614G from Jennifer Doudna (Addgene plasmid # 177960)
Terms and licenses: Academic/Nonprofit Terms; Industry Terms: Not Available to Industry
Depositor comments: Please visit https://www.biorxiv.org/content/10.1101/2021.08.05.455082v1 for bioRxv preprint.
How to cite: CoV2-Spike-D614G-Epsilon was a gift from Melanie Ott (Addgene plasmid # 177964 ; http://n2t.net/addgene:177964 ; RRID:Addgene_177964)
