[The description below was written by a language model from this plasmid's Addgene catalogue record and pLannotate feature annotations shown in this document.]
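Description:
CoV2-Spike-D614G-Epsilon is a pcDNA3.1-based mammalian expression plasmid of about 9.2 kb, built for transient expression of a codon-optimized SARS-CoV-2 spike glycoprotein carrying the Epsilon-variant substitutions S13I, W152C and L452R together with D614G. It is maintained in E. coli through a high-copy ColE1/pUC-type origin and selected with ampicillin via the β-lactamase gene and its native promoter. An f1 phage origin is also present, as is usual for this backbone. The small annotated fragments (bom, lac promoter/operator, lacI, ble and a short HIV-1 LTR-like match) appear to be backbone remnants or chance hits from automated annotation rather than functional parts.

The spike open reading frame spans roughly 3.8 kb and is transcribed from the human cytomegalovirus immediate-early enhancer and promoter, with the bovine growth hormone polyadenylation signal terminating the message. A T7 promoter sits between the CMV promoter and the coding sequence, which can serve for in vitro transcription or as a sequencing primer site. No epitope tag or reporter is annotated on the spike. A separate SV40 early promoter drives a neomycin phosphotransferase gene followed by the SV40 poly(A) signal, so G418 selection in mammalian cells is possible, although the stated purpose is transient expression.

The plasmid was made by Gibson cloning from a parental D614G spike construct. The associated work examined transmission, infectivity and antibody neutralization of an L452R-bearing variant, which is consistent with supplying variant spike in transfected cells to compare it with other spike alleles. The record does not describe specific assay formats.
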