Features (pLannotate 1.2.2; 20 found; start..end, strand, type, name):
      6..58      -  misc_feature   bom (fragment): basis of mobility region from pBR322
    213..592     +  enhancer       CMV enhancer: human cytomegalovirus immediate early enhancer
    593..796     +  promoter       CMV promoter: human cytomegalovirus (CMV) immediate early promoter
    792..825     +  LTR            5' LTR (truncated) (fragment): truncated 5' long terminal repeat (LTR) from HIV-1
    841..859     +  promoter       T7 promoter: promoter for bacteriophage T7 RNA polymerase
    879..4697    +  CDS            S: SPIKE_SARS2 - Experimental evidence at protein level: Swiss-Prot protein existence level 1. [Spike glycoprotein]: May down-regulate host tetherin (BST2) by lysosomal degradation, thereby counteracting its antiviral activity. From Severe acute respiratory syndrome coronavirus 2 (2019-nCoV) (SARS-CoV-2).
   4744..4968    +  polyA_signal   bGH poly(A) signal: bovine growth hormone polyadenylation signal
   4972..4993    +  promoter       SV40 promoter (fragment): SV40 enhancer and early promoter
   5014..5442    +  rep_origin     f1 ori (sequence partly withheld): f1 bacteriophage origin of replication; arrow indicates direction of (+) strand synthesis
   5456..5785    +  promoter       SV40 promoter: SV40 enhancer and early promoter
   5852..6643    +  CDS            neo: KKA2_KLEPN - Also known as kan, nptII. Experimental evidence at protein level: Swiss-Prot protein existence level 1. Resistance to kanamycin, neomycin, paromomycin, ribostamycin, butirosin and gentamicin B. From Klebsiella pneumoniae.
   6667..6825    +  CDS            ble (fragment): BLE_KLEPN - Experimental evidence at protein level: Swiss-Prot protein existence level 1. Binding protein with a strong affinity to the bleomycin family of antibiotics. Binds to CL990; an antimitotic-antibiotic compound. From Klebsiella pneumoniae.
   6820..6941    +  polyA_signal   SV40 poly(A) signal: SV40 polyadenylation signal
   7014..7030    -  protein_bind   lac operator: The lac repressor binds to the lac operator to inhibit transcription in E. coli. This inhibition can be relieved by adding lactose or isopropyl-β-D-thiogalactopyranoside (IPTG). lac repressor encoded by lacI
   7038..7068    -  promoter       lac promoter: promoter for the E. coli lac operon
   7083..7104    -  protein_bind   CAP binding site: CAP binding activates transcription in the presence of cAMP. E. coli catabolite activator protein
   7117..7209    -  CDS            lacI (fragment): lac repressor; lacI; The lac repressor binds to the lac operator to inhibit transcription in E. coli. This inhibition can be relieved by adding lactose or isopropyl-β-D-thiogalactopyranoside (IPTG).
   7392..7980    -  rep_origin     ori: high-copy-number ColE1/pMB1/pBR322/pUC origin of replication
   8151..9011    -  CDS            AmpR: β-lactamase; bla; confers resistance to ampicillin, carbenicillin, and related antibiotics
   9012..9116    -  promoter       AmpR promoter: bla
>Addgene plasmid #177964 | CoV2-Spike-D614G-Epsilon | addgene full sequence | sequence record 348252 | Addgene NGS Result
TCCCCTATGGTGCACTCTCAGTACAATCTGCTCTGATGCCGCATAGTTAAGCCAGTATCTGCTCCCTGCT
TGTGTGTTGGAGGTCGCTGAGTAGTGCGCGAGCAAAATTTAAGCTACAACAAGGCAAGGCTTGACCGACA
ATTGCATGAAGAATCTGCTTAGGGTTAGGCGTTTTGCGCTGCTTCGCGATGTACGGGCCAGATATACGCG
TTGACATTGATTATTGACTAGTTATTAATAGTAATCAATTACGGGGTCATTAGTTCATAGCCCATATATG
GAGTTCCGCGTTACATAACTTACGGTAAATGGCCCGCCTGGCTGACCGCCCAACGACCCCCGCCCATTGA
CGTCAATAATGACGTATGTTCCCATAGTAACGCCAATAGGGACTTTCCATTGACGTCAATGGGTGGAGTA
TTTACGGTAAACTGCCCACTTGGCAGTACATCAAGTGTATCATATGCCAAGTACGCCCCCTATTGACGTC
AATGACGGTAAATGGCCCGCCTGGCATTATGCCCAGTACATGACCTTATGGGACTTTCCTACTTGGCAGT
ACATCTACGTATTAGTCATCGCTATTACCATGGTGATGCGGTTTTGGCAGTACATCAATGGGCGTGGATA
GCGGTTTGACTCACGGGGATTTCCAAGTCTCCACCCCATTGACGTCAATGGGAGTTTGTTTTGGCACCAA
AATCAACGGGACTTTCCAAAATGTCGTAACAACTCCGCCCCATTGACGCAAATGGGCGGTAGGCGTGTAC
GGTGGGAGGTCTATATAAGCAGAGCTCTCTGGCTAACTAGAGAACCCACTGCTTACTGGCTTATCGAAAT
TAATACGACTCACTATAGGGAGACCCAAGCTGGCTAGCATGTTTGTCTTCCTGGTCCTGCTGCCTCTGGT
CTCGATTCAGTGCGTGAACCTGACTACTAGAACCCAGCTGCCTCCTGCCTATACTAACTCCTTCACCCGC
GGCGTGTACTACCCAGACAAGGTGTTCCGCAGCTCCGTGCTGCACTCCACCCAGGATCTGTTCCTGCCCT
TCTTCAGCAACGTGACCTGGTTCCACGCCATCCACGTGAGCGGCACCAATGGCACCAAGCGGTTCGACAA
TCCCGTGCTGCCATTCAACGATGGCGTGTACTTCGCCTCCACCGAGAAGAGCAACATCATCCGCGGCTGG
ATCTTCGGCACCACCCTGGACTCCAAGACCCAGAGCCTGCTGATCGTGAACAATGCCACCAACGTGGTCA
TCAAGGTGTGCGAGTTCCAGTTCTGCAATGATCCATTCCTGGGCGTGTACTACCACAAGAACAATAAGTC
CTGTATGGAGAGCGAGTTCCGCGTGTACAGCTCCGCCAACAATTGCACCTTCGAGTACGTGTCCCAGCCC
TTCCTGATGGACCTGGAGGGCAAGCAGGGCAATTTCAAGAACCTGCGCGAGTTCGTGTTCAAGAATATCG
ATGGCTACTTCAAGATCTACTCCAAGCACACCCCCATCAACCTGGTGCGCGACCTGCCACAGGGCTTCAG
CGCCCTGGAGCCACTGGTGGATCTGCCAATCGGCATCAACATCACCAGGTTCCAGACCCTGCTGGCCCTG
CACCGCAGCTACCTGACCCCAGGCGACAGCTCCAGCGGATGGACCGCTGGAGCTGCTGCCTACTACGTGG
GCTACCTGCAGCCCCGCACCTTCCTGCTGAAGTACAACGAGAATGGCACCATCACCGACGCCGTGGATTG
CGCCCTGGATCCACTGTCCGAGACAAAGTGCACCCTGAAGAGCTTCACCGTGGAGAAGGGCATCTACCAG
ACCTCCAATTTCCGCGTGCAGCCAACCGAGAGCATCGTGCGCTTCCCCAATATCACCAACCTGTGCCCAT
TCGGCGAGGTGTTCAACGCTACCAGGTTCGCCAGCGTGTACGCTTGGAATCGCAAGCGCATCTCCAACTG
CGTGGCCGACTACAGCGTGCTGTACAACTCCGCCAGCTTCTCCACCTTCAAGTGCTACGGCGTGTCCCCC
ACCAAGCTGAATGATCTGTGCTTCACCAACGTGTACGCCGATAGCTTCGTGATCAGGGGCGACGAGGTGC
GCCAGATCGCTCCAGGACAGACCGGCAAGATCGCTGACTACAATTACAAGCTGCCCGACGATTTCACCGG
CTGCGTGATCGCCTGGAACTCCAACAATCTGGATAGCAAAGTGGGCGGCAACTACAATTACCGGTACCGC
CTGTTCCGCAAGTCCAATCTGAAGCCATTCGAGCGCGACATCTCCACCGAGATCTACCAGGCTGGAAGCA
CCCCATGCAATGGAGTGGAGGGCTTCAACTGCTACTTCCCCCTGCAGAGCTACGGCTTCCAGCCAACCAA
CGGAGTGGGATACCAGCCATACAGGGTGGTGGTGCTGTCCTTCGAGCTGCTGCACGCTCCAGCTACCGTG
TGCGGACCAAAGAAGAGCACCAATCTGGTGAAGAACAAGTGCGTGAACTTCAATTTCAACGGCCTGACCG
GAACCGGCGTGCTGACCGAGTCCAACAAGAAGTTCCTGCCATTCCAGCAGTTCGGAAGGGACATCGCTGA
TACCACCGACGCCGTGCGCGACCCACAGACCCTGGAGATCCTGGATATCACCCCATGCTCCTTCGGCGGC
GTGAGCGTGATCACCCCAGGAACCAATACCAGCAACCAGGTGGCCGTGCTGTACCAGGGCGTGAATTGCA
CCGAGGTGCCAGTGGCTATCCACGCTGATCAGCTGACCCCAACCTGGCGCGTGTACAGCACCGGATCCAA
CGTGTTCCAGACCCGCGCCGGATGCCTGATCGGAGCTGAGCACGTGAACAATTCCTACGAGTGCGACATC
CCAATCGGAGCTGGAATCTGCGCCAGCTACCAGACCCAGACCAACTCCCCAAGGAGGGCTCGCAGCGTGG
CCAGCCAGTCCATCATCGCCTACACCATGTCCCTGGGCGCCGAGAATAGCGTGGCCTACAGCAACAATTC
CATCGCCATCCCAACCAACTTCACCATCTCCGTGACCACCGAGATCCTGCCCGTGTCCATGACCAAGACC
AGCGTGGACTGCACCATGTACATCTGCGGCGATTCCACCGAGTGCAGCAACCTGCTGCTGCAGTACGGCA
GCTTCTGCACCCAGCTGAATCGCGCCCTGACCGGAATCGCTGTGGAGCAGGATAAGAACACCCAGGAGGT
GTTCGCCCAGGTGAAGCAGATCTACAAGACCCCCCCAATCAAGGACTTCGGCGGCTTCAATTTCAGCCAG
ATCCTGCCCGATCCAAGCAAGCCCTCCAAGCGCAGCTTCATCGAGGACCTGCTGTTCAACAAGGTGACCC
TGGCCGATGCCGGCTTCATCAAGCAGTACGGCGATTGCCTGGGCGACATCGCTGCCCGCGACCTGATCTG
CGCCCAGAAGTTCAATGGCCTGACCGTGCTGCCACCACTGCTGACCGATGAGATGATCGCTCAGTACACC
TCCGCCCTGCTGGCCGGAACCATCACCAGCGGATGGACCTTCGGCGCTGGAGCCGCCCTGCAGATCCCCT
TCGCCATGCAGATGGCCTACCGCTTCAACGGCATCGGCGTGACCCAGAATGTGCTGTACGAGAACCAGAA
GCTGATCGCCAATCAGTTCAACTCCGCCATCGGCAAGATCCAGGACTCCCTGTCCAGCACCGCCAGCGCC
CTGGGCAAGCTGCAGGATGTGGTGAATCAGAACGCCCAGGCCCTGAATACCCTGGTGAAGCAGCTGTCCA
GCAACTTCGGCGCCATCTCCAGCGTGCTGAATGATATCCTGAGCCGCCTGGACAAGGTGGAGGCTGAGGT
GCAGATCGATAGGCTGATCACCGGCCGCCTGCAGTCCCTGCAGACCTACGTGACCCAGCAGCTGATCAGG
GCTGCTGAGATCAGGGCCAGCGCCAATCTGGCTGCTACCAAGATGTCCGAGTGCGTGCTGGGACAGAGCA
AGAGGGTGGACTTCTGCGGCAAGGGCTACCACCTGATGTCCTTCCCACAGAGCGCCCCACACGGAGTGGT
GTTCCTGCACGTGACCTACGTGCCAGCCCAGGAGAAGAACTTCACCACCGCTCCAGCTATCTGCCACGAT
GGCAAGGCTCACTTCCCACGCGAGGGCGTGTTCGTGTCCAACGGCACCCACTGGTTCGTGACCCAGCGCA
ATTTCTACGAGCCCCAGATCATCACCACCGACAATACCTTCGTGAGCGGCAACTGCGACGTGGTCATCGG
AATCGTGAACAATACCGTGTACGATCCCCTGCAGCCAGAGCTGGACTCCTTCAAGGAGGAGCTGGATAAG
TACTTCAAGAATCACACCAGCCCCGACGTGGATCTGGGCGACATCTCCGGCATCAATGCCAGCGTGGTGA
ACATCCAGAAGGAGATCGACCGCCTGAACGAGGTGGCCAAGAATCTGAACGAGTCCCTGATCGATCTGCA
GGAGCTGGGCAAGTACGAGCAGTACATCAAGTGGCCATGGTACATCTGGCTGGGCTTCATCGCCGGCCTG
ATCGCCATCGTGATGGTGACCATCATGCTGTGCTGCATGACCTCCTGCTGCAGCTGCCTGAAGGGCTGCT
GCTCCTGCGGCAGCTGCTGCAAGTTCGATGAGGACGATAGCGAGCCCGTGCTGAAGGGCGTCAAACTGCA
CTATACATAGCTCGAGTCTAGAGGGCCCGTTTAAACCCGCTGATCAGCCTCGACTGTGCCTTCTAGTTGC
CAGCCATCTGTTGTTTGCCCCTCCCCCGTGCCTTCCTTGACCCTGGAAGGTGCCACTCCCACTGTCCTTT
CCTAATAAAATGAGGAAATTGCATCGCATTGTCTGAGTAGGTGTCATTCTATTCTGGGGGGTGGGGTGGG
GCAGGACAGCAAGGGGGAGGATTGGGAAGACAATAGCAGGCATGCTGGGGATGCGGTGGGCTCTATGGCT
TCTGAGGCGGAAAGAACCAGCTGGGGCTCTAGGGGGTATCCCC
[124 nt withheld, positions 5014-5137]
C
[91 nt withheld, positions 5139-5229]
A
[49 nt withheld, positions 5231-5279]
CCTTTGACGTTGGAGTCCACGTTCTTT
[37 nt withheld, positions 5307-5343]
ACCCTATCTCGGTCTATTCTTTTGATTTATAAGGGATTTTGCCGATTTCGGCCTATTGGTTAAAAAATGA
GCTGATTTAACAAAAATTTAACGCGAATTAATTCTGTGGAATGTGTGTCAGTTAGGGTGTGGAAAGTCCC
CAGGCTCCCCAGCAGGCAGAAGTATGCAAAGCATGCATCTCAATTAGTCAGCAACCAGGTGTGGAAAGTC
CCCAGGCTCCCCAGCAGGCAGAAGTATGCAAAGCATGCATCTCAATTAGTCAGCAACCATAGTCCCGCCC
CTAACTCCGCCCATCCCGCCCCTAACTCCGCCCAGTTCCGCCCATTCTCCGCCCCATGGCTGACTAATTT
TTTTTATTTATGCAGAGGCCGAGGCCGCCTCTGCCTCTGAGCTATTCCAGAAGTAGTGAGGAGGCTTTTT
TGGAGGCCTAGGCTTTTGCAAAAAGCTCCCGGGAGCTTGTATATCCATTTTCGGATCTGATCAAGAGACA
GGATGAGGATCGTTTCGCATGATTGAACAAGATGGATTGCACGCAGGTTCTCCGGCCGCTTGGGTGGAGA
GGCTATTCGGCTATGACTGGGCACAACAGACAATCGGCTGCTCTGATGCCGCCGTGTTCCGGCTGTCAGC
GCAGGGGCGCCCGGTTCTTTTTGTCAAGACCGACCTGTCCGGTGCCCTGAATGAACTGCAGGACGAGGCA
GCGCGGCTATCGTGGCTGGCCACGACGGGCGTTCCTTGCGCAGCTGTGCTCGACGTTGTCACTGAAGCGG
GAAGGGACTGGCTGCTATTGGGCGAAGTGCCGGGGCAGGATCTCCTGTCATCTCACCTTGCTCCTGCCGA
GAAAGTATCCATCATGGCTGATGCAATGCGGCGGCTGCATACGCTTGATCCGGCTACCTGCCCATTCGAC
CACCAAGCGAAACATCGCATCGAGCGAGCACGTACTCGGATGGAAGCCGGTCTTGTCGATCAGGATGATC
TGGACGAAGAGCATCAGGGGCTCGCGCCAGCCGAACTGTTCGCCAGGCTCAAGGCGCGCATGCCCGACGG
CGAGGATCTCGTCGTGACCCATGGCGATGCCTGCTTGCCGAATATCATGGTGGAAAATGGCCGCTTTTCT
GGATTCATCGACTGTGGCCGGCTGGGTGTGGCGGACCGCTATCAGGACATAGCGTTGGCTACCCGTGATA
TTGCTGAAGAGCTTGGCGGCGAATGGGCTGACCGCTTCCTCGTGCTTTACGGTATCGCCGCTCCCGATTC
GCAGCGCATCGCCTTCTATCGCCTTCTTGACGAGTTCTTCTGAGCGGGACTCTGGGGTTCGAAATGACCG
ACCAAGCGACGCCCAACCTGCCATCACGAGATTTCGATTCCACCGCCGCCTTCTATGAAAGGTTGGGCTT
CGGAATCGTTTTCCGGGACGCCGGCTGGATGATCCTCCAGCGCGGGGATCTCATGCTGGAGTTCTTCGCC
CACCCCAACTTGTTTATTGCAGCTTATAATGGTTACAAATAAAGCAATAGCATCACAAATTTCACAAATA
AAGCATTTTTTTCACTGCATTCTAGTTGTGGTTTGTCCAAACTCATCAATGTATCTTATCATGTCTGTAT
ACCGTCGACCTCTAGCTAGAGCTTGGCGTAATCATGGTCATAGCTGTTTCCTGTGTGAAATTGTTATCCG
CTCACAATTCCACACAACATACGAGCCGGAAGCATAAAGTGTAAAGCCTGGGGTGCCTAATGAGTGAGCT
AACTCACATTAATTGCGTTGCGCTCACTGCCCGCTTTCCAGTCGGGAAACCTGTCGTGCCAGCTGCATTA
ATGAATCGGCCAACGCGCGGGGAGAGGCGGTTTGCGTATTGGGCGCTCTTCCGCTTCCTCGCTCACTGAC
TCGCTGCGCTCGGTCGTTCGGCTGCGGCGAGCGGTATCAGCTCACTCAAAGGCGGTAATACGGTTATCCA
CAGAATCAGGGGATAACGCAGGAAAGAACATGTGAGCAAAAGGCCAGCAAAAGGCCAGGAACCGTAAAAA
GGCCGCGTTGCTGGCGTTTTTCCATAGGCTCCGCCCCCCTGACGAGCATCACAAAAATCGACGCTCAAGT
CAGAGGTGGCGAAACCCGACAGGACTATAAAGATACCAGGCGTTTCCCCCTGGAAGCTCCCTCGTGCGCT
CTCCTGTTCCGACCCTGCCGCTTACCGGATACCTGTCCGCCTTTCTCCCTTCGGGAAGCGTGGCGCTTTC
TCATAGCTCACGCTGTAGGTATCTCAGTTCGGTGTAGGTCGTTCGCTCCAAGCTGGGCTGTGTGCACGAA
CCCCCCGTTCAGCCCGACCGCTGCGCCTTATCCGGTAACTATCGTCTTGAGTCCAACCCGGTAAGACACG
ACTTATCGCCACTGGCAGCAGCCACTGGTAACAGGATTAGCAGAGCGAGGTATGTAGGCGGTGCTACAGA
GTTCTTGAAGTGGTGGCCTAACTACGGCTACACTAGAAGAACAGTATTTGGTATCTGCGCTCTGCTGAAG
CCAGTTACCTTCGGAAAAAGAGTTGGTAGCTCTTGATCCGGCAAACAAACCACCGCTGGTAGCGGTGGTT
TTTTTGTTTGCAAGCAGCAGATTACGCGCAGAAAAAAAGGATCTCAAGAAGATCCTTTGATCTTTTCTAC
GGGGTCTGACGCTCAGTGGAACGAAAACTCACGTTAAGGGATTTTGGTCATGAGATTATCAAAAAGGATC
TTCACCTAGATCCTTTTAAATTAAAAATGAAGTTTTAAATCAATCTAAAGTATATATGAGTAAACTTGGT
CTGACAGTTACCAATGCTTAATCAGTGAGGCACCTATCTCAGCGATCTGTCTATTTCGTTCATCCATAGT
TGCCTGACTCCCCGTCGTGTAGATAACTACGATACGGGAGGGCTTACCATCTGGCCCCAGTGCTGCAATG
ATACCGCGAGACCCACGCTCACCGGCTCCAGATTTATCAGCAATAAACCAGCCAGCCGGAAGGGCCGAGC
GCAGAAGTGGTCCTGCAACTTTATCCGCCTCCATCCAGTCTATTAATTGTTGCCGGGAAGCTAGAGTAAG
TAGTTCGCCAGTTAATAGTTTGCGCAACGTTGTTGCCATTGCTACAGGCATCGTGGTGTCACGCTCGTCG
TTTGGTATGGCTTCATTCAGCTCCGGTTCCCAACGATCAAGGCGAGTTACATGATCCCCCATGTTGTGCA
AAAAAGCGGTTAGCTCCTTCGGTCCTCCGATCGTTGTCAGAAGTAAGTTGGCCGCAGTGTTATCACTCAT
GGTTATGGCAGCACTGCATAATTCTCTTACTGTCATGCCATCCGTAAGATGCTTTTCTGTGACTGGTGAG
TACTCAACCAAGTCATTCTGAGAATAGTGTATGCGGCGACCGAGTTGCTCTTGCCCGGCGTCAATACGGG
ATAATACCGCGCCACATAGCAGAACTTTAAAAGTGCTCATCATTGGAAAACGTTCTTCGGGGCGAAAACT
CTCAAGGATCTTACCGCTGTTGAGATCCAGTTCGATGTAACCCACTCGTGCACCCAACTGATCTTCAGCA
TCTTTTACTTTCACCAGCGTTTCTGGGTGAGCAAAAACAGGAAGGCAAAATGCCGCAAAAAAGGGAATAA
GGGCGACACGGAAATGTTGAATACTCATACTCTTCCTTTTTCAATATTATTGAAGCATTTATCAGGGTTA
TTGTCTCATGAGCGGATACATATTTGAATGTATTTAGAAAAATAAACAAATAGGGGTTCCGCGCACATTT
CCCCGAAAAGTGCCACCTGACGTCGACGGATCGGGAGATCTCCCGA
